Addgene plasmid #57362: mEos2-Coronin1B-C-10
Purpose: Localization: Cytoskeleton, Excitation: 505 / 569, Emission: 516 / 581
Depositing lab: Michael Davidson. Depositing organization: Florida State University, Tallahassee. Publication: A bright and photostable photoconvertible fluorescent protein. McKinney SA, Murphy CS, Hazelwood KL, Davidson MW, Looger LL. Nat Methods. 2009 Feb . 6(2):131-3. 10.1038/nmeth.1296 PubMed 19169260.
Backbone
  Vector backbone: mEos2-C1
  Backbone size w/o insert (bp): 4750
  Vector type: Mammalian Expression
  Selectable markers: Neomycin (select with G418)
Growth in bacteria
  Bacterial resistance: Kanamycin, 50 μg/mL
  Growth temperature: 37°C
  Growth strain: DH5alpha
  Copy number: High Copy
Gene/Insert
  Gene/Insert name: Coronin1B (alt name: NM_020441.2)
  Species: H. sapiens (human)
  Entrez Gene: CORO1B (a.k.a. CORONIN-2)
  Promoter: CMV
  Tag / fusion protein: mEos2 (N terminal on backbone)
  Cloning method: Unknown
  Sequencing primers: 5′ CMV-F; 3′ SV40pA-R
Terms and licenses: Academic/Nonprofit Terms; Industry Terms
Depositor comments: . Excitation = 505 / 569; Emission = 516 / 581
How to cite: mEos2-Coronin1B-C-10 was a gift from Michael Davidson (Addgene plasmid # 57362 ; http://n2t.net/addgene:57362 ; RRID:Addgene_57362)
