[The description below was written by a language model from this plasmid's Addgene catalogue record.]
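Description:
mEos2-Coronin1B-C-10 is a mammalian expression plasmid built on the mEos2-C1 backbone (about 4.75 kb without the insert), a C1-style fusion vector in which the fluorescent protein lies upstream of the cloning site. It is maintained as a high-copy plasmid in E. coli under kanamycin selection, and it carries a neomycin resistance marker that allows G418 selection of transfected mammalian cells. The record does not include a feature table, so the origins of replication and the exact architecture of the resistance cassette are not stated. The listed 3′ sequencing primer suggests that an SV40 polyadenylation signal follows the insert.

The payload is human Coronin 1B (CORO1B), an actin-associated protein, expressed from the CMV promoter with mEos2 fused to its N terminus. The "C-10" in the name probably refers to the fusion orientation and a 10-residue linker between the two proteins, but the record does not confirm this, and the cloning method is listed as unknown. mEos2 is a monomeric green-to-red photoconvertible fluorescent protein. The recorded spectra give excitation and emission of 505/516 nm for the green state and 569/581 nm for the red state after conversion.

The stated purpose is cytoskeletal localization, so the construct serves as a marker for visualizing Coronin 1B and the actin structures it associates with in mammalian cells. Because the tag is photoconvertible, such fusions are generally suited to optical highlighting and tracking of selected protein populations, and to single-molecule localization approaches such as PALM, in addition to conventional fluorescence imaging.
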