>Addgene plasmid #57362 | mEos2-Coronin1B-C-10 | depositor partial sequence | sequence record 88497 | insert sequence
GACGTCAGATCCGCTAGCGCTACCGGTCGCCACCATGAGTGCGATTAAGCCAGACATGAAGATCAAACTC
CGTATGGAAGGCAACGTAAACGGGCACCACTTTGTGATCGACGGAGATGGTACAGGCAAGCCTTTTGAGG
GAAAACAGAGTATGGATCTTGAAGTCAAAGAGGGCGGACCTCTGCCTTTTGCCTTTGATATCCTGACCAC
TGCATTCCATTACGGCAACAGGGTATTCGCCAAATATCCAGACAACATACAAGACTATTTTAAGCAGTCG
TTTCCTAAGGGGTATTCGTGGGAACGAAGCTTGACTTTCGAAGACGGGGGCATTTGCATTGCCAGAAACG
ACATAACAATGGAAGGGGACACTTTCTATAATAAAGTTCGATTTTATGGTACCAACTTTCCCGCCAATGG
TCCAGTTATGCAGAAGAAGACGCTGAAATGGGAGCCCTCCACTGAGAAAATGTATGTGCGTGATGGAGTG
CTGACGGGTGATATTCATATGGCTTTGTTGCTTGAAGGAAATGCCCATTACCGATGTGACTTCAGAACTA
CTTACAAAGCTAAGGAGAAGGGTGTCAAGTTACCAGGCTACCACTTTGTGGACCACTGCATTGAGATTTT
AAGCCATGACAAAGATTACAACAAGGTTAAGCTGTATGAGCATGCTGTTGCTCATTCTGGATTGCCTGAC
AATGCCAGACGATCCGGACTCAGATCTAGCGGTGGCAGTGGCTCCTTCCGCAAAGTGGTCCGGCAGAGCA
AATTCCGGCATGTGTTCGGGCAGCCGGTCAAGAACGACCAGTGCTATGAGGACATTCGCGTGTCCCGTGT
TACCTGGGACAGCACCTTCTGCGCCGTCAACCCCAAGTTCCTGGCGGTGATTGTGGAGGCCAGTGGAGGG
GGTGCCTTTCTGGTGCTCCCCCTAAGCAAGACGGGCCGCATTGACAAGGCCTACCCGACGGTGTGTGGGC
ACACGGGACCTGTCCTGGACATCGACTGGTGTCCTCACAACGACGAAGTCATAGCCAGCGGCTCGGAGGA
CTGCACGGTCATGGTGTGGCAGATCCCAGAGAACGGGCTGACCTCCCCGCTGACAGAGCCGGTGGTGGTA
CTGGAGGGGCACACCAAGCGAGTGGGCATCATCGCCTGGCACCCCACGGCCCGAAACGTGCTGCTCAGTG
CAGGCTGCGACAACGTGGTACTCATCTGGAATGTGGGCACAGCGGAGGAGCTGTACCGCCTGGACAGCCT
GCACCCTGACCTCATCTACAATGTCAGCTGGAACCACAATGGCAGCCTGTTTTGCTCAGCATGCAAGGAC
AAGAGCGTGCGCATCATCGACCCCCGTCGGGGCACCCTGGTGGCAGAGCGGGAGAAGGCTCATGAGGGGG
CCCGGCCCATGCGGGCCATCTTCCTGGCAGATGGCAAGGTGTTCACCACAGGCTTCAGCCGAATGAGCGA
GCGGCAGCTGGCGCTCTGGGACCCAGAAAACCTCGAGGAACCCATGGCCCTGCAGGAACTGGACTCGAGC
AACGGGGCCCTGCTGCCCTTCTACGACCCCGACACCAGTGTGGTCTACGTCTGCGGCAAGGGTGACTCCA
GCATCCGGTACTTTGAGATCACAGAGGAGCCTCCCTACATCCACTTCCTGAACACGTTCACCAGCAAGGA
GCCGCAGCGGGGTATGGGCAGCATGCCCAAGCGGGGCCTGGAGGTCAGCAAGTGCGAGATCGCCCGGTTC
TACAAACTGCATGAGCGCAAGTGTGAGCCCATCGTCATGACTGTGCCAAGAAAGTCGGACCTCTTCCAGG
ATGATCTGTACCCCGACACAGCCGGGCCCGAGGCAGCCCTGGAGGCTGAGGAGTGGGTGAGCGGGCGGGA
TGCCGACCCGATCCTCATCTCACTGCGGGAGGCCTACGTGCCCAGCAAGCAGCGGGACCTGAAGATCAGC
CGGCGCAACGTGTTGTCTGACAGCCGGCCCGCCATGGCCCCGGGCTCCTCCCACCTAGGGGCCCCCGCCT
CCACCACCACTGCTGCTGATGCCACCCCCAGCGGCAGCCTGGCCAGAGCCGGGGAGGCTGGGAAGCTGGA
GGAGGTGATGCAGGAGCTGCGGGCCCTGAGGGCGCTGGTCAAGGAGCAGGGCGACCGCATCTGCCGCCTG
GAGGAGCAGCTGGGCCGCATGGAGAACGGGGATGCGTAGGGATCCACCGGATCTAGATAACTGATCATAA
TCAGCCATACCACATT
