>Addgene plasmid #57362 | mEos2-Coronin1B-C-10 | addgene partial sequence | sequence record 134853 | AllEos-F 5'-GGAGAAGGGTGTCAAGTTAC-3'
GCCATGACAAAGATTACAACAAGGTTAAGCTGTATGAGCATGCTGTTGCTCATTCTGGATTGCCTGACAA
TGCCAGACGATCCGGACTCAGATCTAGCGGTGGCAGTGGCTCCTTCCGCAAAGTGGTCCGGCAGAGCAAA
TTCCGGCATGTGTTCGGGCAGCCGGTCAAGAACGACCAGTGCTATGAGGACATTCGCGTGTCCCGTGTTA
CCTGGGACAGCACCTTCTGCGCCGTCAACCCCAAGTTCCTGGCGGTGATTGTGGAGGCCAGTGGAGGGGG
TGCCTTTCTGGTGCTCCCCCTAAGCAAGACGGGCCGCATTGACAAGGCCTACCCGACGGTGTGTGGGCAC
ACGGGACCTGTCCTGGACATCGACTGGTGTCCTCACAACGACGAAGTCATAGCCAGCGGCTCGGAGGACT
GCACGGTCATGGTGTGGCAGATCCCAGAGAACGGGCTGACCTCCCCGCTGACAGAGCCGGTGGTGGTACT
GGAGGGGCACACCAAGCGAGTGGGCATCATCGCCTGGCACCCCACGGCCCGAAACGTGCTGCTCAGTGCA
GGCTGCGACAACGTGGTACTCATCTGGAATGTGGGCACAGCGGAGGAGCTGTACCGCCTGGACAGCCTGC
ACCCTGACCTCATCTACAATGTCAGCTGGAACCACAATGGCAGCCTGTTTTGCTCAGCATGCAAGGACAA
GAGCGTGCGCATCATCGACCCCCGTCGGGGCACCCTGGTGGCAGAGCGGGAGAAGGCTCATGAGGGGGCC
CGGCCCATGCGGGCCATCTTCCTGGCAGATGGCAAGGTGTTCACCACAGGCTTCAGCCGAATGAGCGAGC
GGCAGCTGG
